Addgene plasmid #32520: pHAGE-CMV-Rheb(S16H)-IRES-eGFP-W
Depositing lab: Mustafa Sahin. Depositing organization: Boston Children's Hospital. Publication: Tsc2-Rheb signaling regulates EphA-mediated axon guidance. Nie D, Di Nardo A, Han JM, Baharanyi H, Kramvis I, Huynh T, Dabora S, Codeluppi S, Pandolfi PP, Pasquale EB, Sahin M. Nat Neurosci. 2010 Feb;13(2):163-72. Epub 2010 Jan 10. 10.1038/nn.2477 PubMed 20062052.
Backbone
  Vector backbone: pHAGE-CMV-Rheb-IRES-eGFP-W
  Backbone manufacturer: Addgene plasmid #32519
  Vector type: Mammalian Expression, Lentiviral
Growth in bacteria
  Bacterial resistance: Ampicillin, 100 μg/mL
  Growth temperature: 37°C
  Growth strain: Stbl3
  Copy number: High Copy
Gene/Insert
  Gene/Insert name: Constitutively active Rheb (S16H)
  Species: R. norvegicus (rat)
  Mutation: S16H to make constitutively active
  Entrez Gene: Rheb
  Promoter: CMV
  Cloning method: Restriction Enzyme; 5′ cloning site NotI (not destroyed); 3′ cloning site BamHI (not destroyed)
  Sequencing primers: 5′ CMV forward
Terms and licenses: Academic/Nonprofit Terms; Industry Terms: Not Available to Industry
Depositor comments: The constitutively activating S16H mutation was introduced to pHAGE-CMV-Rheb-IRES-eGFP-W (Addgene plasmid #32519) by site directed mutagenesis. The original pHAGE-CMV-IRES lentiviral vector is from Dr Richard C. Mulligan at Harvard (Mostoslavsky G et al., 2005).
How to cite: pHAGE-CMV-Rheb(S16H)-IRES-eGFP-W was a gift from Mustafa Sahin (Addgene plasmid # 32520 ; http://n2t.net/addgene:32520 ; RRID:Addgene_32520)
