[The description below was written by a language model from this plasmid's Addgene catalogue record and pLannotate feature annotations shown in this document.]
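Description:
pHAGE-CMV-Rheb(S16H)-IRES-eGFP-W is an HIV-1-derived, self-inactivating lentiviral transfer plasmid for expressing a constitutively active form of rat Rheb in mammalian cells. It was made by site-directed mutagenesis of the corresponding wild-type Rheb construct, which is built on the pHAGE-CMV-IRES lentiviral backbone. In bacteria the 8.3 kb plasmid replicates from a high-copy ColE1/pUC-type origin and is selected with ampicillin through the bla gene. It is propagated in a recombination-deficient strain, as is usual for plasmids carrying repeated LTRs.

The viral portion runs from a truncated 5' LTR through the Ψ packaging signal (with an adjoining gag fragment), the Rev response element and the cPPT/CTS. It continues through the expression cassette and ends in a ΔU3 3' LTR. Together, these elements allow packaging of the genomic RNA when helper functions are supplied in trans, Rev-dependent nuclear export and efficient nuclear import. The U3 deletion leaves the integrated provirus without LTR promoter activity. Short annotated nef, Rev, lacI and SV40 fragments are backbone remnants rather than functional genes.

Within the cassette, the CMV enhancer and promoter drive a bicistronic transcript. The Rheb(S16H) coding sequence sits between NotI and BamHI sites and is followed by an EMCV IRES and EGFP, so transduced or transfected cells expressing the mutant GTPase are marked by green fluorescence. A downstream WPRE boosts transcript expression. Rheb activates mTORC1 signalling, and the S16H substitution is recorded as making it constitutively active. The associated publication concerns Tsc2-Rheb signalling in EphA-mediated axon guidance, which suggests use for gain-of-function studies of this pathway.
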