Features (pLannotate 1.2.2; 25 found; start..end, strand, type, name):
      3..306     +  enhancer       CMV enhancer: human cytomegalovirus immediate early enhancer
    307..510     +  promoter       CMV promoter: human cytomegalovirus (CMV) immediate early promoter
    590..1141    +  CDS            Rheb: RHEB_RAT - Experimental evidence at protein level: Swiss-Prot protein existence level 1. Activates the protein kinase activity of mTORC1, and thereby plays a role in the regulation of apoptosis. Stimulates the phosphorylation of S6K1 and EIF4EBP1 through activation of mTORC1 signaling. Has low intrinsic GTPase activity. From Rattus norvegicus (Rat).
   1253..1715    +  misc_feature   IRES: internal ribosome entry site (IRES) of the encephalomyocarditis virus (EMCV)
   1729..2448    +  CDS            EGFP: the original enhanced GFP (Yang et al., 1996) mammalian codon-optimized
   2462..3050    +  misc_feature   WPRE: woodchuck hepatitis virus posttranscriptional regulatory element
   3058..3123    +  CDS            nef (fragment): NEF_HV1Z2 - Experimental evidence at protein level: Swiss-Prot protein existence level 1. Extracellular Nef protein targets CD4(+) T-lymphocytes for apoptosis by interacting with CXCR4 surface receptors. From Human immunodeficiency virus type 1 group M subtype D (isolate Z2/CDC-Z34) (HIV-1).
   3125..3358    +  LTR            3' LTR (ΔU3): self-inactivating 3' long terminal repeat (LTR) from HIV-1
   3563..3667    +  promoter       AmpR promoter: bla
   3668..4528    +  CDS            AmpR: β-lactamase; bla; confers resistance to ampicillin, carbenicillin, and related antibiotics
   4699..5287    +  rep_origin     ori: high-copy-number ColE1/pMB1/pBR322/pUC origin of replication
   5470..5524    +  CDS            lacI (fragment): lac repressor; lacI; The lac repressor binds to the lac operator to inhibit transcription in E. coli. This inhibition can be relieved by adding lactose or isopropyl-β-D-thiogalactopyranoside (IPTG).
   5530..5623    +  rep_origin     SV40 ori (fragment): SV40 origin of replication
   5648..5685    +  CDS            lacI (fragment): lac repressor; lacI; The lac repressor binds to the lac operator to inhibit transcription in E. coli. This inhibition can be relieved by adding lactose or isopropyl-β-D-thiogalactopyranoside (IPTG).
   5698..5719    +  protein_bind   CAP binding site: CAP binding activates transcription in the presence of cAMP. E. coli catabolite activator protein
   5734..5764    +  promoter       lac promoter: promoter for the E. coli lac operon
   5772..5788    +  protein_bind   lac operator: The lac repressor binds to the lac operator to inhibit transcription in E. coli. This inhibition can be relieved by adding lactose or isopropyl-β-D-thiogalactopyranoside (IPTG). lac repressor encoded by lacI
   5822..5905    +  polyA_signal   SV40 poly(A) signal (fragment): SV40 polyadenylation signal
   6072..6401    +  CDS            nef (fragment): NEF_HV1BR - Experimental evidence at protein level: Swiss-Prot protein existence level 1. Extracellular Nef protein targets CD4(+) T-lymphocytes for apoptosis by interacting with CXCR4 surface receptors (PubMed:14990729). From Human immunodeficiency virus type 1 group M subtype B (isolate BRU/LAI) (HIV-1).
   6449..6706    +  LTR            5' LTR (truncated): truncated 5' long terminal repeat (LTR) from HIV-1
   6753..6878    +  misc_feature   HIV-1 Ψ: packaging signal of human immunodeficiency virus type 1
   6862..7200    +  CDS            HIV-1 gag (fragment): gag protein from human immunodeficiency virus 1; gag
   7375..7608    +  misc_feature   RRE: The Rev response element (RRE) of HIV-1 allows for Rev-dependent mRNA export from the nucleus to the cytoplasm.
   7985..8085    +  CDS            Rev (fragment): human immunodeficiency virus 1 (HIV-1) Rev protein; rev; enhances nuclear export of unspliced and incompletely spliced viral mRNAs
   8130..8247    +  misc_feature   cPPT/CTS: central polypurine tract and central termination sequence of HIV-1
>Addgene plasmid #32520 | pHAGE-CMV-Rheb(S16H)-IRES-eGFP-W | addgene full sequence | sequence record 137801 | Addgene NGS Result
CGCGTTACATAACTTACGGTAAATGGCCCGCCTGGCTGACCGCCCAACGACCCCCGCCCATTGACGTCAA
TAATGACGTATGTTCCCATAGTAACGCCAATAGGGACTTTCCATTGACGTCAATGGGTGGAGTATTTACG
GTAAACTGCCCACTTGGCAGTACATCAAGTGTATCATATGCCAAGTACGCCCCCTATTGACGTCAATGAC
GGTAAATGGCCCGCCTGGCATTATGCCCAGTACATGACCTTATGGGACTTTCCTACTTGGCAGTACATCT
ACGTATTAGTCATCGCTATTACCATGGTGATGCGGTTTTGGCAGTACATCAATGGGCGTGGATAGCGGTT
TGACTCACGGGGATTTCCAAGTCTCCACCCCATTGACGTCAATGGGAGTTTGTTTTGGCACCAAAATCAA
CGGGACTTTCCAAAATGTCGTAACAACTCCGCCCCATTGACGCAAATGGGCGGTAGGCGTGTACGGTGGG
AGGTCTATATAAGCAGAGCTCGTTTAGTGAACCGTCAGATCGCCTGGAGACGCCATCCACGCTGTTTTGA
CCTCCATAGAAGACACCGGCGGCCGCACCATGCCTCAGTCCAAGTCCCGGAAGATCGCCATCCTGGGCTA
TCGGCATGTGGGAAAGTCCTCATTGACAATTCAGTTTGTTGAAGGTCAATTTGTTGATTCCTACGATCCA
ACCATAGAAAACACATTCACCAAGCTGATCACAGTAAATGGGCAAGAGTATCATCTTCAGCTTGTAGACA
CAGCAGGGCAGGATGAATATTCCATTTTTCCTCAGACATACTCCATAGATATTAATGGTTATATTCTTGT
GTATTCTGTTACATCAATCAAAAGCTTTGAAGTAATTAAAGTTATCCACGGCAAGCTGTTGGACATGGTG
GGGAAAGTGCAGATACCGATTATGTTAGTCGGAAATAAGAAGGACCTGCATATGGAAAGGGTGATCAGTT
ATGAAGAAGGAAAGGCTTTGGCAGAATCTTGGAATGCAGCTTTTTTGGAATCTTCTGCAAAAGAAAATCA
GACTGCTGTGGATGTTTTTAGAAGGATAATTTTGGAAGCAGAAAAGATTGACGGAGCGGCTTCACAAGGG
AAGTCTTCGTGCTCGGTGATGTGAGGATCCCTCCCCCCCCCCTAACGTTACTGGCCGAAGCCGCTTGGAA
TAAGGCCGGTGTGCGTTTGTCTATATGTTATTTTCCACCATATTGCCGTCTTTTGGCAATGTGAGGGCCC
GGAAACCTGGCCCTGTCTTCTTGACGAGCATTCCTAGGGGTCTTTCCCCTCTCGCCAAAGGAATGCAAGG
TCTGTTGAATGTCGTGAAGGAAGCAGTTCCTCTGGAAGCTTCTTGAAGACAAACAACGTCTGTAGCGACC
CTTTGCAGGCAGCGGAACCCCCCACCTGGCGACAGGTGCCTCTGCGGCCAAAAGCCACGTGTATAAGATA
CACCTGCAAAGGCGGCACAACCCCAGTGCCACGTTGTGAGTTGGATAGTTGTGGAAAGAGTCAAATGGCT
CTCCTCAAGCGTATTCAACAAGGGGCTGAAGGATGCCCAGAAGGTACCCCATTGTATGGGATCTGATCTG
GGGCCTCGGTGCACATGCTTTACATGTGTTTAGTCGAGGTTAAAAAAACGTCTAGGCCCCCCGAACCACG
GGGACGTGGTTTTCCTTTGAAAAACACGATGATAATATGGCCACACATATGGTGAGCAAGGGCGAGGAGC
TGTTCACCGGGGTGGTGCCCATCCTGGTCGAGCTGGACGGCGACGTAAACGGCCACAAGTTCAGCGTGTC
CGGCGAGGGCGAGGGCGATGCCACCTACGGCAAGCTGACCCTGAAGTTCATCTGCACCACCGGCAAGCTG
CCCGTGCCCTGGCCCACCCTCGTGACCACCCTGACCTACGGCGTGCAGTGCTTCAGCCGCTACCCCGACC
ACATGAAGCAGCACGACTTCTTCAAGTCCGCCATGCCCGAAGGCTACGTCCAGGAGCGCACCATCTTCTT
CAAGGACGACGGCAACTACAAGACCCGCGCCGAGGTGAAGTTCGAGGGCGACACCCTGGTGAACCGCATC
GAGCTGAAGGGCATCGACTTCAAGGAGGACGGCAACATCCTGGGGCACAAGCTGGAGTACAACTACAACA
GCCACAACGTCTATATCATGGCCGACAAGCAGAAGAACGGCATCAAGGTGAACTTCAAGATCCGCCACAA
CATCGAGGACGGCAGCGTGCAGCTCGCCGACCACTACCAGCAGAACACCCCCATCGGCGACGGCCCCGTG
CTGCTGCCCGACAACCACTACCTGAGCACCCAGTCCGCCCTGAGCAAAGACCCCAACGAGAAGCGCGATC
ACATGGTCCTGCTGGAGTTCGTGACCGCCGCCGGGATCACTCTCGGCATGGACGAGCTGTACAAGTAAAT
CGATAGATCCTAATCAACCTCTGGATTACAAAATTTGTGAAAGATTGACTGGTATTCTTAACTATGTTGC
TCCTTTTACGCTATGTGGATACGCTGCTTTAATGCCTTTGTATCATGCTATTGCTTCCCGTATGGCTTTC
ATTTTCTCCTCCTTGTATAAATCCTGGTTGCTGTCTCTTTATGAGGAGTTGTGGCCCGTTGTCAGGCAAC
GTGGCGTGGTGTGCACTGTGTTTGCTGACGCAACCCCCACTGGTTGGGGCATTGCCACCACCTGTCAGCT
CCTTTCCGGGACTTTCGCTTTCCCCCTCCCTATTGCCACGGCGGAACTCATCGCCGCCTGCCTTGCCCGC
TGCTGGACAGGGGCTCGGCTGTTGGGCACTGACAATTCCGTGGTGTTGTCGGGGAAATCATCGTCCTTTC
CTTGGCTGCTCGCCTGTGTTGCCACCTGGATTCTGCGCGGGACGTCCTTCTGCTACGTCCCTTCGGCCCT
CAATCCAGCGGACCTTCCTTCCCGCGGCCTGCTGCCGGCTCTGCGGCCTCTTCCGCGTCTTCGCCTTCGC
CCTCAGACGAGTCGGATCTCCCTTTGGGCCGCCTCCCCGCCTGAGATCCTTTAAGACCAATGACTTACAA
GGCAGCTGTAGATCTTAGCCACTTTTTAAAAGAAAAGGGGGGACTGGAAGGGCTAATTCACTCCCAACGA
AGACAAGATCTGCTTTTTGCTTGTACTGGGTCTCTCTGGTTAGACCAGATCTGAGCCTGGGAGCTCTCTG
GCTAACTAGGGAACCCACTGCTTAAGCCTCAATAAAGCTTGCCTTGAGTGCTTCAAGTAGTGTGTGCCCG
TCTGTTGTGTGACTCTGGTAACTAGAGATCCCTCAGACCCTTTTAGTCAGTGTGGAAAATCTCTAGCAGT
AGTAGTTCATGTCATCTTATTATTCAGTATTTATAACTTGCAAAGAAATGAATATCAGAGAGTGAGAGGC
CCGGGTTAATTAAGGAAAGGGCTAGATCATTCTTGAAGACGAAAGGGCCTCGTGATACGCCTATTTTTAT
AGGTTAATGTCATGATAATAATGGTTTCTTAGACGTCAGGTGGCACTTTTCGGGGAAATGTGCGCGGAAC
CCCTATTTGTTTATTTTTCTAAATACATTCAAATATGTATCCGCTCATGAGACAATAACCCTGATAAATG
CTTCAATAATATTGAAAAAGGAAGAGTATGAGTATTCAACATTTCCGTGTCGCCCTTATTCCCTTTTTTG
CGGCATTTTGCCTTCCTGTTTTTGCTCACCCAGAAACGCTGGTGAAAGTAAAAGATGCTGAAGATCAGTT
GGGTGCACGAGTGGGTTACATCGAACTGGATCTCAACAGCGGTAAGATCCTTGAGAGTTTTCGCCCCGAA
GAACGTTTTCCAATGATGAGCACTTTTAAAGTTCTGCTATGTGGCGCGGTATTATCCCGTGTTGACGCCG
GGCAAGAGCAACTCGGTCGCCGCATACACTATTCTCAGAATGACTTGGTTGAGTACTCACCAGTCACAGA
AAAGCATCTTACGGATGGCATGACAGTAAGAGAATTATGCAGTGCTGCCATAACCATGAGTGATAACACT
GCGGCCAACTTACTTCTGACAACGATCGGAGGACCGAAGGAGCTAACCGCTTTTTTGCACAACATGGGGG
ATCATGTAACTCGCCTTGATCGTTGGGAACCGGAGCTGAATGAAGCCATACCAAACGACGAGCGTGACAC
CACGATGCCTGTAGCAATGGCAACAACGTTGCGCAAACTATTAACTGGCGAACTACTTACTCTAGCTTCC
CGGCAACAATTAATAGACTGGATGGAGGCGGATAAAGTTGCAGGACCACTTCTGCGCTCGGCCCTTCCGG
CTGGCTGGTTTATTGCTGATAAATCTGGAGCCGGTGAGCGTGGGTCTCGCGGTATCATTGCAGCACTGGG
GCCAGATGGTAAGCCCTCCCGTATCGTAGTTATCTACACGACGGGGAGTCAGGCAACTATGGATGAACGA
AATAGACAGATCGCTGAGATAGGTGCCTCACTGATTAAGCATTGGTAACTGTCAGACCAAGTTTACTCAT
ATATACTTTAGATTGATTTAAAACTTCATTTTTAATTTAAAAGGATCTAGGTGAAGATCCTTTTTGATAA
TCTCATGACCAAAATCCCTTAACGTGAGTTTTCGTTCCACTGAGCGTCAGACCCCGTAGAAAAGATCAAA
GGATCTTCTTGAGATCCTTTTTTTCTGCGCGTAATCTGCTGCTTGCAAACAAAAAAACCACCGCTACCAG
CGGTGGTTTGTTTGCCGGATCAAGAGCTACCAACTCTTTTTCCGAAGGTAACTGGCTTCAGCAGAGCGCA
GATACCAAATACTGTTCTTCTAGTGTAGCCGTAGTTAGGCCACCACTTCAAGAACTCTGTAGCACCGCCT
ACATACCTCGCTCTGCTAATCCTGTTACCAGTGGCTGCTGCCAGTGGCGATAAGTCGTGTCTTACCGGGT
TGGACTCAAGACGATAGTTACCGGATAAGGCGCAGCGGTCGGGCTGAACGGGGGGTTCGTGCACACAGCC
CAGCTTGGAGCGAACGACCTACACCGAACTGAGATACCTACAGCGTGAGCTATGAGAAAGCGCCACGCTT
CCCGAAGGGAGAAAGGCGGACAGGTATCCGGTAAGCGGCAGGGTCGGAACAGGAGAGCGCACGAGGGAGC
TTCCAGGGGGAAACGCCTGGTATCTTTATAGTCCTGTCGGGTTTCGCCACCTCTGACTTGAGCGTCGATT
TTTGTGATGCTCGTCAGGGGGGCGGAGCCTATGGAAAAACGCCAGCAACGCGGCCTTTTTACGGTTCCTG
GCCTTTTGCTGGCCTTTTGCTCACATGTTCTTTCCTGCGTTATCCCCTGATTCTGTGGATAACCGTATTA
CCGCCTTTGAGTGAGCTGATACCGCTCGCCGCAGCCGAACGACCGAGCGCAGCGAGTCAGTGAGCGAGGA
AGCGGAAGAGCGCCCAATACGCAAACCGCCTCTCCCCGCGCGTTGGCCGATTCATTAATGCAGCAAGCTC
ATGGCTGACTAATTTTTTTTATTTATGCAGAGGCCGAGGCCGCCTCGGCCTCTGAGCTATTCCAGAAGTA
GTGAGGAGGCTTTTTTGGAGGCCTAGGCTTTTGCAAAAAGCTCCCCGTGGCACGACAGGTTTCCCGACTG
GAAAGCGGGCAGTGAGCGCAACGCAATTAATGTGAGTTAGCTCACTCATTAGGCACCCCAGGCTTTACAC
TTTATGCTTCCGGCTCGTATGTTGTGTGGAATTGTGAGCGGATAACAATTTCACACAGGAAACAGCTATG
ACATGATTACGAATTTCACAAATAAAGCATTTTTTTCACTGCATTCTAGTTGTGGTTTGTCCAAACTCAT
CAATGTATCTTATCATGTCTGGATCAACTGGATAACTCAAGCTAACCAAAATCATCCCAAACTTCCCACC
CCATACCCTATTACCACTGCCAATTACCTGTGGTTTCATTTACTCTAAACCTGTGATTCCTCTGAATTAT
TTTCATTTTAAAGAAATTGTATTTGTTAAATATGTACTACAAACTTAGTAGTTGGAAGGGCTAATTCACT
CCCAAAGAAGACAAGATATCCTTGATCTGTGGATCTACCACACACAAGGCTACTTCCCTGATTAGCAGAA
CTACACACCAGGGCCAGGGGTCAGATATCCACTGACCTTTGGATGGTGCTACAAGCTAGTACCAGTTGAG
CCAGATAAGGTAGAAGAGGCCAATAAAGGAGAGAACACCAGCTTGTTACACCCTGTGAGCCTGCATGGGA
TGGATGACCCGGAGAGAGAAGTGTTAGAGTGGAGGTTTGACAGCCGCCTAGCATTTCATCACGTGGCCCG
AGAGCTGCATCCGGAGTACTTCAAGAACTGCTGATATCGAGCTTGCTACAAGGGACTTTCCGCTGGGGAC
TTTCCAGGGAGGCGTGGCCTGGGCGGGACTGGGGAGTGGCGAGCCCTCAGATCCTGCATATAAGCAGCTG
CTTTTTGCCTGTACTGGGTCTCTCTGGTTAGACCAGATCTGAGCCTGGGAGCTCTCTGGCTAACTAGGGA
ACCCACTGCTTAAGCCTCAATAAAGCTTGCCTTGAGTGCTTCAAGTAGTGTGTGCCCGTCTGTTGTGTGA
CTCTGGTAACTAGAGATCCCTCAGACCCTTTTAGTCAGTGTGGAAAATCTCTAGCAGTGGCGCCCGAACA
GGGACTTGAAAGCGAAAGGGAAACCAGAGGAGCTCTCTCGACGCAGGACTCGGCTTGCTGAAGCGCGCAC
GGCAAGAGGCGAGGGGCGGCGACTGGTGAGTACGCCAAAAATTTTGACTAGCGGAGGCTAGAAGGAGAGA
GATGGGTGCGAGAGCGTCAGTATTAAGCGGGGGAGAATTAGATCGCGATGGGAAAAAATTCGGTTAAGGC
CAGGGGGAAAGAAAAAATATAAATTAAAACATATAGTATGGGCAAGCAGGGAGCTAGAACGATTCGCAGT
TAATCCTGGCCTGTTAGAAACATCAGAAGGCTGTAGACAAATACTGGGACAGCTACAACCATCCCTTCAG
ACAGGATCAGAAGAACTTAGATCATTATATAATACAGTAGCAACCCTCTATTGTGTGCATCAAAGGATAG
AGATAAAAGACACCAAGGAAGCTTTAGACAAGATAGAGGAAGAGCAAAACAAAAGTAAGACCACCGCACA
GCAAGCGGCCGGCCGCTGATCTTCAGACCTGGAGGAGGAGATATGAGGGACAATTGGAGAAGTGAATTAT
ATAAATATAAAGTAGTAAAAATTGAACCATTAGGAGTAGCACCCACCAAGGCAAAGAGAAGAGTGGTGCA
GAGAGAAAAAAGAGCAGTGGGAATAGGAGCTTTGTTCCTTGGGTTCTTGGGAGCAGCAGGAAGCACTATG
GGCGCAGCGTCAATGACGCTGACGGTACAGGCCAGACAATTATTGTCTGGTATAGTGCAGCAGCAGAACA
ATTTGCTGAGGGCTATTGAGGCGCAACAGCATCTGTTGCAACTCACAGTCTGGGGCATCAAGCAGCTCCA
GGCAAGAATCCTGGCTGTGGAAAGATACCTAAAGGATCAACAGCTCCTGGGGATTTGGGGTTGCTCTGGA
AAACTCATTTGCACCACTGCTGTGCCTTGGAATGCTAGTTGGAGTAATAAATCTCTGGAACAGATTTGGA
ATCACACGACCTGGATGGAGTGGGACAGAGAAATTAACAATTACACAAGCTTAATACACTCCTTAATTGA
AGAATCGCAAAACCAGCAAGAAAAGAATGAACAAGAATTATTGGAATTAGATAAATGGGCAAGTTTGTGG
AATTGGTTTAACATAACAAATTGGCTGTGGTATATAAAATTATTCATAATGATAGTAGGAGGCTTGGTAG
GTTTAAGAATAGTTTTTGCTGTACTTTCTATAGTGAATAGAGTTAGGCAGGGATATTCACCATTATCGTT
TCAGACCCACCTCCCAACCCCGAGGGGACCCGACAGGCCCGAAGGAATAGAAGAAGAAGGTGGAGAGAGA
GACAGAGACAGATCCATTCGATTAGTGAACGGATCTCGACGGTATCGCCGAATTCACAAATGGCAGTATT
CATCCACAATTTTAAAAGAAAAGGGGGGATTGGGGGGTACAGTGCAGGGGAAAGAATAGTAGACATAATA
GCAACAGACATACAAACTAAAGAATTACAAAAACAAATTACAAAAATTCAAAATTTTCGGGTTTATTACA
GGGACAGCAGAGATCCAGTTTGGACTAGTGGAGTTC
