>Addgene plasmid #32520 | pHAGE-CMV-Rheb(S16H)-IRES-eGFP-W | depositor partial sequence | sequence record 37529 | pHAGE-Rheb (S16H)-IRES-GFP: TCT --> CAT
ACATCAANTGTATCATATGCCAAGTACGCCCCCTATNGACGTCAATGACGGTAAATGACCCGCCTGGCAT
AATGCCCAGTACATGACCTTATGGGACTTTCNTACTTGGCAGTACATCTACGTATTAGTCATCGCTATTA
CCATGGTGATGCGGTTTTGGCAGTACATCAATGGGCGTGGATAGCGGTTTGACTCACGGGGATTTCCAAG
TCTCCACCCCCATTGACGTCAATGGGAGTTTGTTTTGGCACCAAAATCAACGGGACTTTCCAAAATGTCG
TAACAACTCCGCCCCATTGACGCAAATGGGCGGTAGGCGTGTACGGTGGGAGGTCTATATAAGCAGAGCT
CGTTTAGTGAACCGTCAGATCGCCTGGAGACGCCATCCACGCTGTTTTGACCTCCATAGAAGACACCGGC
GGCCGCACCATGCCTCAGTCCAAGTCCCGGAAGATCGCCATCCTGGGCTATCGGCATGTGGGAAAGTCCT
CATTGACAATTCAGTTTGTTGAAGGTCAATTTGTTGATTCCTACGATCCAACCATAGAAAACACATTCAC
CAAGCTGATCACAGTAAATGGGCAAGAGTATCATCTTCAGCTTGTAGACACAGCAGGGCAGGATGAATAT
TCCATTTTTCCTCAGACATACTCCATAGATATTAATGGTTATATTCTTGTGTATTCTGTTACATCAATCA
AAAGCTTTGAAGTAATTAAAGTTATCCACGGCAAGCTGTTGGACATGGTGGGGAAAGTGCAGATACCGAT
TATGTTAGTCGGAAATAAGAAGGACCTGCATATGGAAAGGGTGATCAGTTATGAAGAAGGAAAGGCTTTG
GCAGAATCTTGGAATGCAGCTTTTTTGGAATCTTCTGCAAAAGAAAATCAGACTGCTGTGGATGTTTTTA
GAAGGATAATTTTGGAAGCAGAAAAGATTGACGGAGCGGCTTCACAAGGGAAGTCTTCGTGCTCGGTGAT
GTGAAAGGATCCCTCCCCCCCCCCTAACGTTACTGGCCGAAGCCGCTTGGAATAAGGCCGGTGTGCGTTT
GTCTATATGTTATTTTCCACCATATTGCCGTCTTTTGGCAATGTGAGGGCCCGGAAACCTGGCCCTGTCT
TCTTGACGAGCATTCCTAGGGGTCTTTCCCCTCTCGCCAAAGGAATGCAAGGTCTGTTGAATGTCGTGAA
GGAAGCAGTTCCTCTGGAAGCTTCTTTGAAGACAAACAACGTCTGTAGCGACCCTTTGCAGGCAGCGGAA
CCCCCCCACCTGGCGACAGGTGCCTCTGCGGCCAAAAGCCACGTGTTTAGATACACCTGCAAAGGCGGCA
CAACCCCAGTGCCACGTTGTGAGTTGGATAGTTGTGGAAAGAGTCAAATGGCTCTCCTCAAGCGTATTCA
ACAAGGGGCTGAA
