>Addgene plasmid #32520 | pHAGE-CMV-Rheb(S16H)-IRES-eGFP-W | addgene partial sequence | sequence record 38168 | CMV-F 5'-CGCAAATGGGCGGTAGGCGTG-3'
CCGTCAGATCGCCTGGAGACGCCATCCACGCTGTTTTGACCTCCATAGAAGACACCGGCGGCCGCACCAT
GCCTCAGTCCAAGTCCCGGAAGATCGCCATCCTGGGCTATCGGCATGTGGGAAAGTCCTCATTGACAATT
CAGTTTGTTGAAGGTCAATTTGTTGATTCCTACGATCCAACCATAGAAAACACATTCACCAAGCTGATCA
CAGTAAATGGGCAAGAGTATCATCTTCAGCTTGTAGACACAGCAGGGCAGGATGAATATTCCATTTTTCC
TCAGACATACTCCATAGATATTAATGGTTATATTCTTGTGTATTCTGTTACATCAATCAAAAGCTTTGAA
GTAATTAAAGTTATCCACGGCAAGCTGTTGGACATGGTGGGGAAAGTGCAGATACCGATTATGTTAGTCG
GAAATAAGAAGGACCTGCATATGGAAAGGGTGATCAGTTATGAAGAAGGAAAGGCTTTGGCAGAATCTTG
GAATGCAGCTTTTTTGGAATCTTCTGCAAAAGAAAATCAGACTGCTGTGGATGTTTTTAGAAGGATAATT
TTGGAAGCAGAAAAGATTGACGGAGCGGCTTCACAAGGGAAGTCTTCGTGCTCGGTGATGTGAGGATCCC
TCCCCCCCCCCTAACGTTACTGGCCGAAGCCGCTTGGAATAAGGCCGGTGTGCGTTTGTCTATATGTTAT
TTTCCACCATATTGCCGTCTTTTGGCAATGTGAGGGCCCGGAAACCTGGCCCTGTCTTCTTGACGAGCAT
TCCTAGGGGTCTTTCCCCTCTCGCCAAAGGAATGCAAG
